>Addgene plasmid #128930 | JB48 | addgene full sequence | sequence record 254238 | Addgene NGS Result
GACGGATCGGGAGATCTCCCGATCCCCTATGGTGCACTCTCAGTACAATCTGCTCTGATGCCGCATAGTT
AAGCCAGTATCTGCTCCCTGCTTGTGTGTTGGAGGTCGCTGAGTAGTGCGCGAGCAAAATTTAAGCTACA
ACAAGGCAAGGCTTGACCGACAATTGCATGAAGAATCTGCTTAGGGTTAGGCGTTTTGCGCTGCTTCGCG
ATGTACGGGCCAGATATACGCGTTGACATTGATTATTGACTAGTTATTAATAGTAATCAATTACGGGGTC
ATTAGTTCATAGCCCATATATGGAGTTCCGCGTTACATAACTTACGGTAAATGGCCCGCCTGGCTGACCG
CCCAACGACCCCCGCCCATTGACGTCAATAATGACGTATGTTCCCATAGTAACGCCAATAGGGACTTTCC
ATTGACGTCAATGGGTGGAGTATTTACGGTAAACTGCCCACTTGGCAGTACATCAAGTGTATCATATGCC
AAGTACGCCCCCTATTGACGTCAATGACGGTAAATGGCCCGCCTGGCATTATGCCCAGTACATGACCTTA
TGGGACTTTCCTACTTGGCAGTACATCTACGTATTAGTCATCGCTATTACCATGGTGATGCGGTTTTGGC
AGTACATCAATGGGCGTGGATAGCGGTTTGACTCACGGGGATTTCCAAGTCTCCACCCCATTGACGTCAA
TGGGAGTTTGTTTTGGCACCAAAATCAACGGGACTTTCCAAAATGTCGTAACAACTCCGCCCCATTGACG
CAAATGGGCGGTAGGCGTGTACGGTGGGAGGTCTATATAAGCAGAGCTCTCTGGCTAACTAGAGAACCCA
CTGCTTACTGGCTTATCGAAATTAATACGACTCACTATAGGGAGACCCAAGCTGGCTAGCAAGCTTACCG
GTATGCAGACAATTAAGTGTGTTGTTGTGGGCGATGTTGCTGTTGGTAAAACATGTCTCCTGATATCCTA
CACAACAAACAAATTTCCATCGGAGTATGTACCGACTGTTTTTGACAACTATGCAGTCACAGTTATGATT
GGTGGAGAACCATATACTCTTGGACTTTTTGATACTGCAGGGCAAGAGGATTATGACAGATTACGACCGC
TGAGTTATCCACAAACAGATGTATTTCTAGTCTGTTTTTCAGTGGTCTCTCCATCTTCATTTGAAAACGT
GAAAGAAAAGTGGGTGCCTGAGATAACTCACCACTGTCCAAAGACTCCTTTCTTGCTTGTTGGGACTCAA
ATTGATCTCAGAGATGACCCCTCTACTATTGAGAAACTTGCCAAGAACAAACAGAAGCCTATCACTCCAG
AGACTGCTGAAAAGCTGGCCCGTGACCTGAAGGCTGTCAAGTATGTGGAGTGTTCTGCACTTACACAGAG
AGGTCTGAAGAATGTGTTTGATGAGGCTATCCTAGCTGCCCTCGAGCCTCCGGAAACTCAACCCAAAAGG
AAGGAATTCGGAGCCGGAGCTGGTACCATGGACAAGGACAACACCGTGCCCCTGAAGCTGATCGCCCTGC
TGGCCAACGGCGAGTTCCACTCTGGCGAGCAGCTGGGAGAGACCCTGGGAATGAGCAGAGCCGCCATCAA
CAAGCACATCCAGACACTGAGAGACTGGGGAGTGGACGTGTTCACCGTGCCTGGCAAGGGCTACAGCCTG
CCTGAGCCTATCCAGCTGCTGAACGCCAAGCAGATCCTGGGACAGCTGGATGGCGGAAGCGTGGCCGTGC
TGCCTGTGATCGACTCCACCAATCAGTACCTGCTGGACAGAATCGGAGAGCTGAAGTCCGGCGACGCCTG
CATCGCCGAGTACCAGCAGGCTGGCAGAGGAGGCAGAGGACGGAAGTGGTTCAGCCCATTCGGAGCCAAC
CTGTACCTGTCCATGTTCTGGAGACTGGAGCAGGGACCTGCTGCTGCCATCGGACTGAGTCTGGTGATCG
GAATCGTGATGGCCGAGGTGCTGAGAAAGCTGGGAGCCGACAAGGTGAGAGTGAAGTGGCCTAATGACCT
GTACCTCCAGGACCGCAAGCTGGCTGGCATCCTGGTGGAGCTGACAGGCAAGACAGGCGATGCCGCTCAG
ATCGTGATCGGAGCCGGAATCAACATGGCCATGAGAAGAGTGGAGGAGAGCGTGGTGAACCAGGGCTGGA
TCACCCTGCAGGAGGCTGGCATCAACCTGGACCGGAACACCCTGGCCGCCATGCTGATCAGAGAGCTGAG
AGCCGCTCTGGAGCTGTTCGAGCAGGAGGGACTGGCTCCTTACCTGAGCAGATGGGAGAAGCTGGACAAC
TTCATCAACAGACCTGTGAAGCTGATCATCGGCGACAAGGAAATCTTCGGCATCTCCAGAGGAATCGACA
AGCAGGGAGCTCTGCTGCTGGAGCAGGACGGAATCATCAAGCCCTGGATGGGCGGAGAAATCTCCCTGAG
AAGCGCAGAGAAGGGATCCGTCGACGGAGCCGGTGCTGGCGCATACCCCTACGACGTGCCCGACTACGCA
GGCTCCGCAGTTCCAGCGGTAGAAATCACCCACACCTTCTGGGAAAGGAACCTGCCCTCTGTTTCTGGCC
TGCTGAAGATCATTGGATTTTCCACATCAGTAACTGCCCTGGGGTTTGTGCTGTACAAATACAAGCTCCT
GCCACGGTCTTGACCCGGGGATATCCAGCACAGTGGCGGCCGCTCGAGTCTAGAGGGCCCGTTTAAACCC
GCTGATCAGCCTCGACTGTGCCTTCTAGTTGCCAGCCATCTGTTGTTTGCCCCTCCCCCGTGCCTTCCTT
GACCCTGGAAGGTGCCACTCCCACTGTCCTTTCCTAATAAAATGAGGAAATTGCATCGCATTGTCTGAGT
AGGTGTCATTCTATTCTGGGGGGTGGGGTGGGGCAGGACAGCAAGGGGGAGGATTGGGAAGACAATAGCA
GGCATGCTGGGGATGCGGTGGGCTCTATGGCTTCTGAGGCGGAAAGAACCAGCTGGGGCTCTAGGGGGTA
TCCCC
[124 nt withheld, positions 3016-3139]
C
[91 nt withheld, positions 3141-3231]
A
[49 nt withheld, positions 3233-3281]
CCTTTGACGTTGGAGTCCACGTTCTTT
[37 nt withheld, positions 3309-3345]
ACCCTATCTCGGTCTATTCTTTTGATTTATAAGGGATTTTGCCGATTTCGGCCTATTGGTTAAAAAATGA
GCTGATTTAACAAAAATTTAACGCGAATTAATTCTGTGGAATGTGTGTCAGTTAGGGTGTGGAAAGTCCC
CAGGCTCCCCAGCAGGCAGAAGTATGCAAAGCATGCATCTCAATTAGTCAGCAACCAGGTGTGGAAAGTC
CCCAGGCTCCCCAGCAGGCAGAAGTATGCAAAGCATGCATCTCAATTAGTCAGCAACCATAGTCCCGCCC
CTAACTCCGCCCATCCCGCCCCTAACTCCGCCCAGTTCCGCCCATTCTCCGCCCCATGGCTGACTAATTT
TTTTTATTTATGCAGAGGCCGAGGCCGCCTCTGCCTCTGAGCTATTCCAGAAGTAGTGAGGAGGCTTTTT
TGGAGGCCTAGGCTTTTGCAAAAAGCTCCCGGGAGCTTGTATATCCATTTTCGGATCTGATCAAGAGACA
GGATGAGGATCGTTTCGCATGATTGAACAAGATGGATTGCACGCAGGTTCTCCGGCCGCTTGGGTGGAGA
GGCTATTCGGCTATGACTGGGCACAACAGACAATCGGCTGCTCTGATGCCGCCGTGTTCCGGCTGTCAGC
GCAGGGGCGCCCGGTTCTTTTTGTCAAGACCGACCTGTCCGGTGCCCTGAATGAACTGCAGGACGAGGCA
GCGCGGCTATCGTGGCTGGCCACGACGGGCGTTCCTTGCGCAGCTGTGCTCGACGTTGTCACTGAAGCGG
GAAGGGACTGGCTGCTATTGGGCGAAGTGCCGGGGCAGGATCTCCTGTCATCTCACCTTGCTCCTGCCGA
GAAAGTATCCATCATGGCTGATGCAATGCGGCGGCTGCATACGCTTGATCCGGCTACCTGCCCATTCGAC
CACCAAGCGAAACATCGCATCGAGCGAGCACGTACTCGGATGGAAGCCGGTCTTGTCGATCAGGATGATC
TGGACGAAGAGCATCAGGGGCTCGCGCCAGCCGAACTGTTCGCCAGGCTCAAGGCGCGCATGCCCGACGG
CGAGGATCTCGTCGTGACCCATGGCGATGCCTGCTTGCCGAATATCATGGTGGAAAATGGCCGCTTTTCT
GGATTCATCGACTGTGGCCGGCTGGGTGTGGCGGACCGCTATCAGGACATAGCGTTGGCTACCCGTGATA
TTGCTGAAGAGCTTGGCGGCGAATGGGCTGACCGCTTCCTCGTGCTTTACGGTATCGCCGCTCCCGATTC
GCAGCGCATCGCCTTCTATCGCCTTCTTGACGAGTTCTTCTGAGCGGGACTCTGGGGTTCGAAATGACCG
ACCAAGCGACGCCCAACCTGCCATCACGAGATTTCGATTCCACCGCCGCCTTCTATGAAAGGTTGGGCTT
CGGAATCGTTTTCCGGGACGCCGGCTGGATGATCCTCCAGCGCGGGGATCTCATGCTGGAGTTCTTCGCC
CACCCCAACTTGTTTATTGCAGCTTATAATGGTTACAAATAAAGCAATAGCATCACAAATTTCACAAATA
AAGCATTTTTTTCACTGCATTCTAGTTGTGGTTTGTCCAAACTCATCAATGTATCTTATCATGTCTGTAT
ACCGTCGACCTCTAGCTAGAGCTTGGCGTAATCATGGTCATAGCTGTTTCCTGTGTGAAATTGTTATCCG
CTCACAATTCCACACAACATACGAGCCGGAAGCATAAAGTGTAAAGCCTGGGGTGCCTAATGAGTGAGCT
AACTCACATTAATTGCGTTGCGCTCACTGCCCGCTTTCCAGTCGGGAAACCTGTCGTGCCAGCTGCATTA
ATGAATCGGCCAACGCGCGGGGAGAGGCGGTTTGCGTATTGGGCGCTCTTCCGCTTCCTCGCTCACTGAC
TCGCTGCGCTCGGTCGTTCGGCTGCGGCGAGCGGTATCAGCTCACTCAAAGGCGGTAATACGGTTATCCA
CAGAATCAGGGGATAACGCAGGAAAGAACATGTGAGCAAAAGGCCAGCAAAAGGCCAGGAACCGTAAAAA
GGCCGCGTTGCTGGCGTTTTTCCATAGGCTCCGCCCCCCTGACGAGCATCACAAAAATCGACGCTCAAGT
CAGAGGTGGCGAAACCCGACAGGACTATAAAGATACCAGGCGTTTCCCCCTGGAAGCTCCCTCGTGCGCT
CTCCTGTTCCGACCCTGCCGCTTACCGGATACCTGTCCGCCTTTCTCCCTTCGGGAAGCGTGGCGCTTTC
TCATAGCTCACGCTGTAGGTATCTCAGTTCGGTGTAGGTCGTTCGCTCCAAGCTGGGCTGTGTGCACGAA
CCCCCCGTTCAGCCCGACCGCTGCGCCTTATCCGGTAACTATCGTCTTGAGTCCAACCCGGTAAGACACG
ACTTATCGCCACTGGCAGCAGCCACTGGTAACAGGATTAGCAGAGCGAGGTATGTAGGCGGTGCTACAGA
GTTCTTGAAGTGGTGGCCTAACTACGGCTACACTAGAAGAACAGTATTTGGTATCTGCGCTCTGCTGAAG
CCAGTTACCTTCGGAAAAAGAGTTGGTAGCTCTTGATCCGGCAAACAAACCACCGCTGGTAGCGGTGGTT
TTTTTGTTTGCAAGCAGCAGATTACGCGCAGAAAAAAAGGATCTCAAGAAGATCCTTTGATCTTTTCTAC
GGGGTCTGACGCTCAGTGGAACGAAAACTCACGTTAAGGGATTTTGGTCATGAGATTATCAAAAAGGATC
TTCACCTAGATCCTTTTAAATTAAAAATGAAGTTTTAAATCAATCTAAAGTATATATGAGTAAACTTGGT
CTGACAGTTACCAATGCTTAATCAGTGAGGCACCTATCTCAGCGATCTGTCTATTTCGTTCATCCATAGT
TGCCTGACTCCCCGTCGTGTAGATAACTACGATACGGGAGGGCTTACCATCTGGCCCCAGTGCTGCAATG
ATACCGCGAGACCCACGCTCACCGGCTCCAGATTTATCAGCAATAAACCAGCCAGCCGGAAGGGCCGAGC
GCAGAAGTGGTCCTGCAACTTTATCCGCCTCCATCCAGTCTATTAATTGTTGCCGGGAAGCTAGAGTAAG
TAGTTCGCCAGTTAATAGTTTGCGCAACGTTGTTGCCATTGCTACAGGCATCGTGGTGTCACGCTCGTCG
TTTGGTATGGCTTCATTCAGCTCCGGTTCCCAACGATCAAGGCGAGTTACATGATCCCCCATGTTGTGCA
AAAAAGCGGTTAGCTCCTTCGGTCCTCCGATCGTTGTCAGAAGTAAGTTGGCCGCAGTGTTATCACTCAT
GGTTATGGCAGCACTGCATAATTCTCTTACTGTCATGCCATCCGTAAGATGCTTTTCTGTGACTGGTGAG
TACTCAACCAAGTCATTCTGAGAATAGTGTATGCGGCGACCGAGTTGCTCTTGCCCGGCGTCAATACGGG
ATAATACCGCGCCACATAGCAGAACTTTAAAAGTGCTCATCATTGGAAAACGTTCTTCGGGGCGAAAACT
CTCAAGGATCTTACCGCTGTTGAGATCCAGTTCGATGTAACCCACTCGTGCACCCAACTGATCTTCAGCA
TCTTTTACTTTCACCAGCGTTTCTGGGTGAGCAAAAACAGGAAGGCAAAATGCCGCAAAAAAGGGAATAA
GGGCGACACGGAAATGTTGAATACTCATACTCTTCCTTTTTCAATATTATTGAAGCATTTATCAGGGTTA
TTGTCTCATGAGCGGATACATATTTGAATGTATTTAGAAAAATAAACAAATAGGGGTTCCGCGCACATTT
CCCCGAAAAGTGCCACCTGACGTC
Features (pLannotate 1.2.2; 22 found; start..end, strand, type, name):
     28..80      -  misc_feature   bom (fragment): basis of mobility region from pBR322
    235..614     +  enhancer       CMV enhancer: human cytomegalovirus immediate early enhancer
    615..818     +  promoter       CMV promoter: human cytomegalovirus (CMV) immediate early promoter
    814..847     +  LTR            5' LTR (truncated) (fragment): truncated 5' long terminal repeat (LTR) from HIV-1
    863..881     +  promoter       T7 promoter: promoter for bacteriophage T7 RNA polymerase
    913..1451    +  CDS            Cdc42 (fragment): human Rho family small GTPase Cdc42
   1504..2463    +  CDS            BirA(R118G): promiscuous R118G mutant of the E. coli biotin protein ligase (Cronan, 2005) also known as BirA* or BioID
   2530..2670    +  CDS            MAOA (fragment): AOFA_HUMAN - Experimental evidence at protein level: Swiss-Prot protein existence level 1. Catalyzes the oxidative deamination of biogenic and xenobiotic amines and has important functions in the metabolism of neuroactive and vasoactive amines in the central nervous system and peripheral tissues. MAOA preferentially oxidizes biogenic amines such as 5-hydroxytryptamine (5-HT), norepinephrine and epinephrine. From Homo sapiens (Human).
   2746..2970    +  polyA_signal   bGH poly(A) signal: bovine growth hormone polyadenylation signal
   2974..2995    +  promoter       SV40 promoter (fragment): SV40 enhancer and early promoter
   3016..3444    +  rep_origin     f1 ori (sequence partly withheld): f1 bacteriophage origin of replication; arrow indicates direction of (+) strand synthesis
   3458..3787    +  promoter       SV40 promoter: SV40 enhancer and early promoter
   3854..4645    +  CDS            neo: KKA2_KLEPN - Also known as kan, nptII. Experimental evidence at protein level: Swiss-Prot protein existence level 1. Resistance to kanamycin, neomycin, paromomycin, ribostamycin, butirosin and gentamicin B. From Klebsiella pneumoniae.
   4669..4827    +  CDS            ble (fragment): BLE_KLEPN - Experimental evidence at protein level: Swiss-Prot protein existence level 1. Binding protein with a strong affinity to the bleomycin family of antibiotics. Binds to CL990; an antimitotic-antibiotic compound. From Klebsiella pneumoniae.
   4822..4943    +  polyA_signal   SV40 poly(A) signal: SV40 polyadenylation signal
   5016..5032    -  protein_bind   lac operator: The lac repressor binds to the lac operator to inhibit transcription in E. coli. This inhibition can be relieved by adding lactose or isopropyl-β-D-thiogalactopyranoside (IPTG). lac repressor encoded by lacI
   5040..5070    -  promoter       lac promoter: promoter for the E. coli lac operon
   5085..5106    -  protein_bind   CAP binding site: CAP binding activates transcription in the presence of cAMP. E. coli catabolite activator protein
   5119..5211    -  CDS            lacI (fragment): lac repressor; lacI; The lac repressor binds to the lac operator to inhibit transcription in E. coli. This inhibition can be relieved by adding lactose or isopropyl-β-D-thiogalactopyranoside (IPTG).
   5394..5982    -  rep_origin     ori: high-copy-number ColE1/pMB1/pBR322/pUC origin of replication
   6153..7013    -  CDS            AmpR: β-lactamase; bla; confers resistance to ampicillin, carbenicillin, and related antibiotics
   7014..7118    -  promoter       AmpR promoter: bla
