[The description below was written by a language model from this plasmid's Addgene catalogue record and pLannotate feature annotations shown in this document.]
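Description:
JB48 is a 7.1 kb mammalian expression plasmid built on a backbone recorded as "cDNA3.33", whose annotated features resemble a pcDNA3-type vector. It is maintained in E. coli through a high-copy ColE1/pUC-type origin and selected with ampicillin via the β-lactamase gene. An f1 origin is also present. For mammalian cells, an SV40 early promoter drives a neomycin phosphotransferase gene followed by an SV40 polyadenylation signal, which would allow G418 selection of stable transfectants. Short annotated fragments of an HIV-1 LTR, ble, lacI and the pBR322 bom region appear to be backbone remnants rather than functional units.

The payload is a single fusion open reading frame expressed from the CMV immediate-early enhancer and promoter and terminated by the bovine growth hormone polyadenylation signal. A T7 promoter lies just upstream of the coding sequence. The fusion consists of human Cdc42, a Rho family small GTPase, followed by the promiscuous R118G mutant of E. coli biotin ligase (BirA*, or BioID), an HA epitope tag named in the insert but not separately annotated, and a C-terminal fragment of human monoamine oxidase A. The "GV" in the insert name presumably denotes a glycine-to-valine substitution, but the record does not define the mutation or its effect. The Cdc42 annotation covers only part of the gene.

Going by the stated purpose, the monoamine oxidase segment relocalises the GTPase–BirA* fusion to mitochondria. There the ligase biotinylates nearby proteins, so interactors recruited by Cdc42 to this ectopic site can be captured and identified. The construct belongs to a study that identified GTPase interactors in vivo by this approach.
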