Addgene plasmid #128930: JB48
Purpose: mammalian expression, proximity labelling, mitochondrial relocalisation
Depositing lab: Sean Munro. Depositing organization: MRC Laboratory of Molecular Biology. Publication: In vivo identification of GTPase interactors by mitochondrial relocalization and proximity biotinylation. Gillingham AK, Bertram J, Begum F, Munro S. Elife. 2019 Jul 11;8. pii: 45916. doi: 10.7554/eLife.45916. PubMed 31294692.
Backbone
  Vector backbone: cDNA3.33
  Vector type: Mammalian Expression
Growth in bacteria
  Bacterial resistance: Ampicillin, 100 μg/mL
  Growth temperature: 37°C
  Growth strain: DH5alpha
  Copy number: High Copy
Gene/Insert
  Gene/Insert name: Cdc42GV-BirA*-HA-MAO
  Species: H. sapiens (human)
  Entrez Gene: CDC42 (a.k.a. CDC42Hs, G25K, TKS)
  Cloning method: Restriction Enzyme; 5′ cloning site Unknown (unknown if destroyed); 3′ cloning site Unknown (unknown if destroyed)
Terms and licenses: Academic/Nonprofit Terms; Industry Terms: Not Available to Industry
Depositor comments: Please visit https://www.biorxiv.org/content/10.1101/553206v2 for bioRxiv preprint.
How to cite: JB48 was a gift from Sean Munro (Addgene plasmid # 128930 ; http://n2t.net/addgene:128930 ; RRID:Addgene_128930)
